Addgene plasmid #201980: pcDNA3.1-INSR-V5/HIS
Purpose: expression of human INSR receptor tyrosine kinase in mammalian cells
Depositing lab: Pavel Krejčí. Publication: One reporter for in-cell activity profiling of majority of protein kinase oncogenes. Gudernova I, Foldynova-Trantirkova S, Ghannamova BE, Fafilek B, Varecha M, Balek L, Hruba E, Jonatova L, Jelinkova I, Kunova Bosakova M, Trantirek L, Mayer J, Krejci P. Elife. 2017 Feb 15;6. pii: e21536. doi: 10.7554/eLife.21536. PubMed 28199182.
Backbone
  Vector backbone: pcDNA3.1-V5/His
  Backbone manufacturer: Invitrogen
  Vector type: Mammalian Expression
Growth in bacteria
  Bacterial resistance: Ampicillin, 100 μg/mL
  Growth temperature: 37°C
  Growth strain: DH5alpha
  Copy number: High Copy
Gene/Insert
  Gene/Insert name: INSR receptor tyrosine kinase
  Species: H. sapiens (human)
  Entrez Gene: INSR (a.k.a. CD220, HHF5)
  Promoter: CMV
  Tag / fusion protein: V5, 6xHis (C terminal on backbone)
  Cloning method: TOPO Cloning
Terms and licenses: Academic/Nonprofit Terms; Industry Terms: Not Available to Industry
How to cite: pcDNA3.1-INSR-V5/HIS was a gift from Pavel Krejčí (Addgene plasmid # 201980 ; http://n2t.net/addgene:201980 ; RRID:Addgene_201980)
