[The description below was written by a language model from this plasmid's Addgene catalogue record and pLannotate feature annotations shown in this document.]
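Description:
pcDNA3.1-INSR-V5/HIS is a mammalian expression plasmid of about 9.7 kb, built on the Invitrogen pcDNA3.1-V5/His TOPO-cloning backbone, for producing the human insulin receptor (INSR), a receptor tyrosine kinase, in cultured mammalian cells. It is propagated in E. coli as a high-copy plasmid through a ColE1/pUC-type origin and selected with ampicillin via the β-lactamase gene and its own promoter. An f1 origin is also present, which can support single-stranded DNA production. Short lac promoter/operator, lacI and bom fragments are backbone remnants with no evident role in the payload.

The INSR open reading frame (roughly 4.1 kb) sits downstream of the human cytomegalovirus immediate-early enhancer and promoter, which drive strong constitutive transcription. The bovine growth hormone polyadenylation signal terminates the transcript. A T7 promoter lies between the CMV promoter and the insert and can be used for in vitro transcription or as a sequencing primer site. The catalogue record states that the receptor is fused at its C terminus to backbone-encoded V5 and 6xHis tags. The feature table annotates the V5 epitope just after the coding sequence but does not separately call the His tag. These tags allow antibody detection and metal-affinity capture of the expressed receptor. A second cassette places a neomycin phosphotransferase gene under the SV40 early promoter, followed by an SV40 poly(A) signal, so stably transfected cells can be selected with G418. The small HIV-1 LTR and ble fragment annotations appear to be incidental sequence matches rather than functional elements. The associated publication concerns in-cell activity profiling of protein kinase oncogenes with a reporter, which suggests the plasmid was used to supply INSR kinase activity in transfected cells.
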