Features (pLannotate 1.2.2; 21 found; start..end, strand, type, name):
      4..56      -  misc_feature   bom (fragment): basis of mobility region from pBR322
    211..590     +  enhancer       CMV enhancer: human cytomegalovirus immediate early enhancer
    591..794     +  promoter       CMV promoter: human cytomegalovirus (CMV) immediate early promoter
    790..823     +  LTR            5' LTR (truncated) (fragment): truncated 5' long terminal repeat (LTR) from HIV-1
    839..857     +  promoter       T7 promoter: promoter for bacteriophage T7 RNA polymerase
    915..5060    +  CDS            INSR: INSR_HUMAN - Experimental evidence at protein level: Swiss-Prot protein existence level 1. Receptor tyrosine kinase which mediates the pleiotropic actions of insulin. Binding of insulin leads to phosphorylation of several intracellular substrates, including, insulin receptor substrates (IRS1, 2, 3, 4), SHC, GAB1, CBL and other signaling intermediates. Each of these phosphorylated proteins serve as docking proteins for other signaling proteins that contain Src-homology-2 domains (SH2 domain) that specifically recognize different phosphotyrosine residues, including the p85 regulatory subunit of
   5133..5174    +  CDS            V5 tag: epitope tag from simian virus 5
   5230..5454    +  polyA_signal   bGH poly(A) signal: bovine growth hormone polyadenylation signal
   5458..5479    +  promoter       SV40 promoter (fragment): SV40 enhancer and early promoter
   5500..5928    +  rep_origin     f1 ori (sequence partly withheld): f1 bacteriophage origin of replication; arrow indicates direction of (+) strand synthesis
   5942..6271    +  promoter       SV40 promoter: SV40 enhancer and early promoter
   6338..7129    +  CDS            neo: KKA2_KLEPN - Also known as kan, nptII. Experimental evidence at protein level: Swiss-Prot protein existence level 1. Resistance to kanamycin, neomycin, paromomycin, ribostamycin, butirosin and gentamicin B. From Klebsiella pneumoniae.
   7155..7313    +  CDS            ble (fragment): BLE_KLEPN - Experimental evidence at protein level: Swiss-Prot protein existence level 1. Binding protein with a strong affinity to the bleomycin family of antibiotics. Binds to CL990; an antimitotic-antibiotic compound. From Klebsiella pneumoniae.
   7308..7429    +  polyA_signal   SV40 poly(A) signal: SV40 polyadenylation signal
   7502..7518    -  protein_bind   lac operator: The lac repressor binds to the lac operator to inhibit transcription in E. coli. This inhibition can be relieved by adding lactose or isopropyl-β-D-thiogalactopyranoside (IPTG). lac repressor encoded by lacI
   7526..7556    -  promoter       lac promoter: promoter for the E. coli lac operon
   7571..7592    -  protein_bind   CAP binding site: CAP binding activates transcription in the presence of cAMP. E. coli catabolite activator protein
   7605..7697    -  CDS            lacI (fragment): lac repressor; lacI; The lac repressor binds to the lac operator to inhibit transcription in E. coli. This inhibition can be relieved by adding lactose or isopropyl-β-D-thiogalactopyranoside (IPTG).
   7880..8468    -  rep_origin     ori: high-copy-number ColE1/pMB1/pBR322/pUC origin of replication
   8639..9499    -  CDS            AmpR: β-lactamase; bla; confers resistance to ampicillin, carbenicillin, and related antibiotics
   9500..9604    -  promoter       AmpR promoter: bla
>Addgene plasmid #201980 | pcDNA3.1-INSR-V5/HIS | addgene full sequence | sequence record 396814 | Addgene NGS Result
CCCTATGGTGCACTCTCAGTACAATCTGCTCTGATGCCGCATAGTTAAGCCAGTATCTGCTCCCTGCTTG
TGTGTTGGAGGTCGCTGAGTAGTGCGCGAGCAAAATTTAAGCTACAACAAGGCAAGGCTTGACCGACAAT
TGCATGAAGAATCTGCTTAGGGTTAGGCGTTTTGCGCTGCTTCGCGATGTACGGGCCAGATATACGCGTT
GACATTGATTATTGACTAGTTATTAATAGTAATCAATTACGGGGTCATTAGTTCATAGCCCATATATGGA
GTTCCGCGTTACATAACTTACGGTAAATGGCCCGCCTGGCTGACCGCCCAACGACCCCCGCCCATTGACG
TCAATAATGACGTATGTTCCCATAGTAACGCCAATAGGGACTTTCCATTGACGTCAATGGGTGGAGTATT
TACGGTAAACTGCCCACTTGGCAGTACATCAAGTGTATCATATGCCAAGTACGCCCCCTATTGACGTCAA
TGACGGTAAATGGCCCGCCTGGCATTATGCCCAGTACATGACCTTATGGGACTTTCCTACTTGGCAGTAC
ATCTACGTATTAGTCATCGCTATTACCATGGTGATGCGGTTTTGGCAGTACATCAATGGGCGTGGATAGC
GGTTTGACTCACGGGGATTTCCAAGTCTCCACCCCATTGACGTCAATGGGAGTTTGTTTTGGCACCAAAA
TCAACGGGACTTTCCAAAATGTCGTAACAACTCCGCCCCATTGACGCAAATGGGCGGTAGGCGTGTACGG
TGGGAGGTCTATATAAGCAGAGCTCTCTGGCTAACTAGAGAACCCACTGCTTACTGGCTTATCGAAATTA
ATACGACTCACTATAGGGAGACCCAAGCTGGCTAGTTAAGCTTGGTACCGAGCTCGGATCCAGTACCCTT
CACCATGGGCACCGGGGGCCGGCGGGGGGCGGCGGCCGCGCCGCTGCTGGTGGCGGTGGCCGCGCTGCTA
CTGGGCGCCGCGGGCCACCTGTACCCCGGAGAGGTGTGTCCCGGCATGGATATCCGGAACAACCTCACTA
GGTTGCATGAGCTGGAGAATTGCTCTGTCATCGAAGGACACTTGCAGATACTCTTGATGTTCAAAACGAG
GCCCGAAGATTTCCGAGACCTCAGTTTCCCCAAACTCATCATGATCACTGATTACTTGCTGCTCTTCCGG
GTCTATGGGCTCGAGAGCCTGAAGGACCTGTTCCCCAACCTCACGGTCATCCGGGGATCACGACTGTTCT
TTAACTACGCGCTGGTCATCTTCGAGATGGTTCACCTCAAGGAACTCGGCCTCTACAACCTGATGAACAT
CACCCGGGGTTCTGTCCGCATCGAGAAGAACAATGAGCTCTGTTACTTGGCCACTATCGACTGGTCCCGT
ATCCTGGATTCCGTGGAGGATAATTACATCGTGTTGAACAAAGATGACAACGAGGAGTGTGGAGACATCT
GTCCGGGTACCGCGAAGGGCAAGACCAACTGCCCCGCCACCGTCATCAACGGGCAGTTTGTCGAACGATG
TTGGACTCATAGTCACTGCCAGAAAGTTTGCCCGACCATCTGTAAGTCACACGGCTGCACCGCCGAAGGC
CTCTGTTGCCACAGCGAGTGCCTGGGCAACTGTTCTCAGCCCGACGACCCCACCAAGTGCGTGGCCTGCC
GCAACTTCTACCTGGACGGCAGGTGTGTGGAGACCTGCCCGCCCCCGTACTACCACTTCCAGGACTGGCG
CTGTGTGAACTTCAGCTTCTGCCAGGACCTGCACCACAAATGCAAGAACTCGCGGAGGCAGGGCTGCCAC
CAGTACGTCATTCACAACAACAAGTGCATCCCTGAGTGTCCCTCCGGGTACACGATGAATTCCAGCAACT
TGCTGTGCACCCCATGCCTGGGTCCCTGTCCCAAGGTGTGCCACCTCCTAGAAGGCGAGAAGACCATCGA
CTCGGTGACGTCTGCCCAGGAGCTCCGAGGATGCACCGTCATCAACGGGAGTCTGATCATCAACATTCGA
GGAGGCAACAATCTGGCAGCTGAGCTAGAAGCCAACCTCGGCCTCATTGAAGAAATTTCAGGGTATCTAA
AAATCCGCCGATCCTACGCTCTGGTGTCACTTTCCTTCTTCCGGAAGTTACGTCTGATTCGAGGAGAGAC
CTTGGAAATTGGGAACTACTCCTTCTATGCCTTGGACAACCAGAACCTAAGGCAGCTCTGGGACTGGAGC
AAACACAACCTCACCATCACTCAGGGGAAACTCTTCTTCCACTATAACCCCAAACTCTGCTTGTCAGAAA
TCCACAAGATGGAAGAAGTTTCAGGAACCAAGGGGCGCCAGGAGAGAAACGACATTGCCCTGAAGACCAA
TGGGGACCAGGCATCCTGTGAAAATGAGTTACTTAAATTTTCTTACATTCGGACATCTTTTGACAAGATC
TTGCTGAGATGGGAGCCGTACTGGCCCCCCGACTTCCGAGACCTCTTGGGGTTCATGCTGTTCTACAAAG
AGGCCCCTTATCAGAATGTGACGGAGTTCGACGGGCAGGATGCGTGTGGTTCCAACAGTTGGACGGTGGT
AGACATTGACCCACCCCTGAGGTCCAACGACCCCAAATCACAGAACCACCCAGGGTGGCTGATGCGGGGT
CTCAAGCCCTGGACCCAGTATGCCATCTTTGTGAAGACCCTGGTCACCTTTTCGGATGAACGCCGGACCT
ATGGGGCCAAGAGTGACATCATTTATGTCCAGACAGATGCCACCAACCCCTCTGTGCCCCTGGATCCAAT
CTCAGTGTCTAACTCATCATCCCAGATTATTCTGAAGTGGAAACCACCCTCCGACCCCAATGGCAACATC
ACCCACTACCTGGTTTTCTGGGAGAGGCAGGCGGAAGACAGTGAGCTGTTCGAGCTGGATTATTGCCTCA
AAGGGCTGAAGCTGCCCTCGAGGACCTGGTCTCCACCATTCGAGTCTGAAGATTCTCAGAAGCACAACCA
GAGTGAGTATGAGGATTCGGCCGGCGAATGCTGCTCCTGTCCAAAGACAGACTCTCAGATCCTGAAGGAG
CTGGAGGAGTCCTCGTTTAGGAAGACGTTTGAGGATTACCTGCACAACGTGGTTTTCGTCCCCAGAAAAA
CCTCTTCAGGCACTGGTGCCGAGGACCCTAGGCCATCTCGGAAACGCAGGTCCCTTGGCGATGTTGGGAA
TGTGACGGTGGCCGTGCCCACGGTGGCAGCTTTCCCCAACACTTCCTCGACCAGCGTGCCCACGAGTCCG
GAGGAGCACAGGCCTTTTGAGAAGGTGGTGAACAAGGAGTCGCTGGTCATCTCCGGCTTGCGACACTTCA
CGGGCTATCGCATCGAGCTGCAGGCTTGCAACCAGGACACCCCTGAGGAACGGTGCAGTGTGGCAGCCTA
CGTCAGTGCGAGGACCATGCCTGAAGCCAAGGCTGATGACATTGTTGGCCCTGTGACGCATGAAATCTTT
GAGAACAACGTCGTCCACTTGATGTGGCAGGAGCCGAAGGAGCCCAATGGTCTGATCGTGCTGTATGAAG
TGAGTTATCGGCGATATGGTGATGAGGAGCTGCATCTCTGCGTCTCCCGCAAGCACTTCGCTCTGGAACG
GGGCTGCAGGCTGCGTGGGCTGTCACCGGGGAACTACAGCGTGCGAATCCGGGCCACCTCCCTTGCGGGC
AACGGCTCTTGGACGGAACCCACCTATTTCTACGTGACAGACTATTTAGACGTCCCGTCAAATATTGCAA
AAATTATCATCGGCCCCCTCATCTTTGTCTTTCTCTTCAGTGTTGTGATTGGAAGTATTTATCTATTCCT
GAGAAAGAGGCAGCCAGATGGGCCGCTGGGACCGCTTTACGCTTCTTCAAACCCTGAGTATCTCAGTGCC
AGTGATGTGTTTCCATGCTCTGTGTACGTGCCGGACGAGTGGGAGGTGTCTCGAGAGAAGATCACCCTCC
TTCGAGAGCTGGGGCAGGGCTCCTTCGGCATGGTGTATGAGGGCAATGCCAGGGACATCATCAAGGGTGA
GGCAGAGACCCGCGTGGCGGTGAAGACGGTCAACGAGTCAGCCAGTCTCCGAGAGCGGATTGAGTTCCTC
AATGAGGCCTCGGTCATGAAGGGCTTCACCTGCCATCACGTGGTGCGCCTCCTGGGAGTGGTGTCCAAGG
GCCAGCCCACGCTGGTGGTGATGGAGCTGATGGCTCACGGAGACCTGAAGAGCTACCTCCGTTCTCTGCG
GCCAGAGGCTGAGAATAATCCTGGCCGCCCTCCCCCTACCCTTCAAGAGATGATTCAGATGGCGGCAGAG
ATTGCTGACGGGATGGCCTACCTGAACGCCAAGAAGTTTGTGCATCGGGACCTGGCAGCGAGAAACTGCA
TGGTCGCCCATGATTTTACTGTCAAAATTGGAGACTTTGGAATGACCAGAGACATCTATGAAACGGATTA
CTACCGGAAAGGGGGCAAGGGTCTGCTCCCTGTACGGTGGATGGCACCGGAGTCCCTGAAGGATGGGGTC
TTCACCACTTCTTCTGACATGTGGTCCTTTGGCGTGGTCCTTTGGGAAATCACCAGCTTGGCAGAACAGC
CTTACCAAGGCCTGTCTAATGAACAGGTGTTGAAATTTGTCATGGATGGAGGGTATCTGGATCAACCCGA
CAACTGTCCAGAGAGAGTCACTGACCTCATGCGCATGTGCTGGCAATTCAACCCCAAGATGAGGCCAACC
TTCCTGGAGATTGTCAACCTGCTCAAGGACGACCTGCACCCCAGCTTTCCAGAGGTGTCGTTCTTCCACA
GCGAGGAGAACAAGGCTCCCGAGAGTGAGGAGCTGGAGATGGAGTTTGAGGACATGGAGAATGTGCCCCT
GGACCGTTCCTCGCACTGTCAGAGGGAGGAGGCGGGGGGCCGGGATGGAGGGTCCTCGCTGGGTTTCAAG
CGGAGCTACGAGGAACACATCCCTTACACACACATGAACGGAGGCAAGAAAAACGGGCGGATTCTGACCT
TGCCTCGGTCCAATCCTTCCAAGGGTCAAGACAATTCTGCAGATATCCAGCACAGTGGCGGCCGCTCGAG
TCTAGAGGGCCCGCGGTTCGAAGGTAAGCCTATCCCTAACCCTCTCCTCGGTCTCGATTCTACGCGTACC
GGTCATCATCACCATCACCATTGAGTTTAAACCCGCTGATCAGCCTCGACTGTGCCTTCTAGTTGCCAGC
CATCTGTTGTTTGCCCCTCCCCCGTGCCTTCCTTGACCCTGGAAGGTGCCACTCCCACTGTCCTTTCCTA
ATAAAATGAGGAAATTGCATCGCATTGTCTGAGTAGGTGTCATTCTATTCTGGGGGGTGGGGTGGGGCAG
GACAGCAAGGGGGAGGATTGGGAAGACAATAGCAGGCATGCTGGGGATGCGGTGGGCTCTATGGCTTCTG
AGGCGGAAAGAACCAGCTGGGGCTCTAGGGGGTATCCCC
[124 nt withheld, positions 5500-5623]
C
[91 nt withheld, positions 5625-5715]
A
[49 nt withheld, positions 5717-5765]
CCTTTGACGTTGGAGTCCACGTTCTTT
[37 nt withheld, positions 5793-5829]
ACCCTATCTCGGTCTATTCTTTTGATTTATAAGGGATTTTGCCGATTTCGGCCTATTGGTTAAAAAATGA
GCTGATTTAACAAAAATTTAACGCGAATTAATTCTGTGGAATGTGTGTCAGTTAGGGTGTGGAAAGTCCC
CAGGCTCCCCAGCAGGCAGAAGTATGCAAAGCATGCATCTCAATTAGTCAGCAACCAGGTGTGGAAAGTC
CCCAGGCTCCCCAGCAGGCAGAAGTATGCAAAGCATGCATCTCAATTAGTCAGCAACCATAGTCCCGCCC
CTAACTCCGCCCATCCCGCCCCTAACTCCGCCCAGTTCCGCCCATTCTCCGCCCCATGGCTGACTAATTT
TTTTTATTTATGCAGAGGCCGAGGCCGCCTCTGCCTCTGAGCTATTCCAGAAGTAGTGAGGAGGCTTTTT
TGGAGGCCTAGGCTTTTGCAAAAAGCTCCCGGGAGCTTGTATATCCATTTTCGGATCTGATCAAGAGACA
GGATGAGGATCGTTTCGCATGATTGAACAAGATGGATTGCACGCAGGTTCTCCGGCCGCTTGGGTGGAGA
GGCTATTCGGCTATGACTGGGCACAACAGACAATCGGCTGCTCTGATGCCGCCGTGTTCCGGCTGTCAGC
GCAGGGGCGCCCGGTTCTTTTTGTCAAGACCGACCTGTCCGGTGCCCTGAATGAACTGCAGGACGAGGCA
GCGCGGCTATCGTGGCTGGCCACGACGGGCGTTCCTTGCGCAGCTGTGCTCGACGTTGTCACTGAAGCGG
GAAGGGACTGGCTGCTATTGGGCGAAGTGCCGGGGCAGGATCTCCTGTCATCTCACCTTGCTCCTGCCGA
GAAAGTATCCATCATGGCTGATGCAATGCGGCGGCTGCATACGCTTGATCCGGCTACCTGCCCATTCGAC
CACCAAGCGAAACATCGCATCGAGCGAGCACGTACTCGGATGGAAGCCGGTCTTGTCGATCAGGATGATC
TGGACGAAGAGCATCAGGGGCTCGCGCCAGCCGAACTGTTCGCCAGGCTCAAGGCGCGCATGCCCGACGG
CGAGGATCTCGTCGTGACCCATGGCGATGCCTGCTTGCCGAATATCATGGTGGAAAATGGCCGCTTTTCT
GGATTCATCGACTGTGGCCGGCTGGGTGTGGCGGACCGCTATCAGGACATAGCGTTGGCTACCCGTGATA
TTGCTGAAGAGCTTGGCGGCGAATGGGCTGACCGCTTCCTCGTGCTTTACGGTATCGCCGCTCCCGATTC
GCAGCGCATCGCCTTCTATCGCCTTCTTGACGAGTTCTTCTGAGCGGGACTCTGGGGTTCGCGAAATGAC
CGACCAAGCGACGCCCAACCTGCCATCACGAGATTTCGATTCCACCGCCGCCTTCTATGAAAGGTTGGGC
TTCGGAATCGTTTTCCGGGACGCCGGCTGGATGATCCTCCAGCGCGGGGATCTCATGCTGGAGTTCTTCG
CCCACCCCAACTTGTTTATTGCAGCTTATAATGGTTACAAATAAAGCAATAGCATCACAAATTTCACAAA
TAAAGCATTTTTTTCACTGCATTCTAGTTGTGGTTTGTCCAAACTCATCAATGTATCTTATCATGTCTGT
ATACCGTCGACCTCTAGCTAGAGCTTGGCGTAATCATGGTCATAGCTGTTTCCTGTGTGAAATTGTTATC
CGCTCACAATTCCACACAACATACGAGCCGGAAGCATAAAGTGTAAAGCCTGGGGTGCCTAATGAGTGAG
CTAACTCACATTAATTGCGTTGCGCTCACTGCCCGCTTTCCAGTCGGGAAACCTGTCGTGCCAGCTGCAT
TAATGAATCGGCCAACGCGCGGGGAGAGGCGGTTTGCGTATTGGGCGCTCTTCCGCTTCCTCGCTCACTG
ACTCGCTGCGCTCGGTCGTTCGGCTGCGGCGAGCGGTATCAGCTCACTCAAAGGCGGTAATACGGTTATC
CACAGAATCAGGGGATAACGCAGGAAAGAACATGTGAGCAAAAGGCCAGCAAAAGGCCAGGAACCGTAAA
AAGGCCGCGTTGCTGGCGTTTTTCCATAGGCTCCGCCCCCCTGACGAGCATCACAAAAATCGACGCTCAA
GTCAGAGGTGGCGAAACCCGACAGGACTATAAAGATACCAGGCGTTTCCCCCTGGAAGCTCCCTCGTGCG
CTCTCCTGTTCCGACCCTGCCGCTTACCGGATACCTGTCCGCCTTTCTCCCTTCGGGAAGCGTGGCGCTT
TCTCATAGCTCACGCTGTAGGTATCTCAGTTCGGTGTAGGTCGTTCGCTCCAAGCTGGGCTGTGTGCACG
AACCCCCCGTTCAGCCCGACCGCTGCGCCTTATCCGGTAACTATCGTCTTGAGTCCAACCCGGTAAGACA
CGACTTATCGCCACTGGCAGCAGCCACTGGTAACAGGATTAGCAGAGCGAGGTATGTAGGCGGTGCTACA
GAGTTCTTGAAGTGGTGGCCTAACTACGGCTACACTAGAAGAACAGTATTTGGTATCTGCGCTCTGCTGA
AGCCAGTTACCTTCGGAAAAAGAGTTGGTAGCTCTTGATCCGGCAAACAAACCACCGCTGGTAGCGGTGG
TTTTTTTGTTTGCAAGCAGCAGATTACGCGCAGAAAAAAAGGATCTCAAGAAGATCCTTTGATCTTTTCT
ACGGGGTCTGACGCTCAGTGGAACGAAAACTCACGTTAAGGGATTTTGGTCATGAGATTATCAAAAAGGA
TCTTCACCTAGATCCTTTTAAATTAAAAATGAAGTTTTAAATCAATCTAAAGTATATATGAGTAAACTTG
GTCTGACAGTTACCAATGCTTAATCAGTGAGGCACCTATCTCAGCGATCTGTCTATTTCGTTCATCCATA
GTTGCCTGACTCCCCGTCGTGTAGATAACTACGATACGGGAGGGCTTACCATCTGGCCCCAGTGCTGCAA
TGATACCGCGAGACCCACGCTCACCGGCTCCAGATTTATCAGCAATAAACCAGCCAGCCGGAAGGGCCGA
GCGCAGAAGTGGTCCTGCAACTTTATCCGCCTCCATCCAGTCTATTAATTGTTGCCGGGAAGCTAGAGTA
AGTAGTTCGCCAGTTAATAGTTTGCGCAACGTTGTTGCCATTGCTACAGGCATCGTGGTGTCACGCTCGT
CGTTTGGTATGGCTTCATTCAGCTCCGGTTCCCAACGATCAAGGCGAGTTACATGATCCCCCATGTTGTG
CAAAAAAGCGGTTAGCTCCTTCGGTCCTCCGATCGTTGTCAGAAGTAAGTTGGCCGCAGTGTTATCACTC
ATGGTTATGGCAGCACTGCATAATTCTCTTACTGTCATGCCATCCGTAAGATGCTTTTCTGTGACTGGTG
AGTACTCAACCAAGTCATTCTGAGAATAGTGTATGCGGCGACCGAGTTGCTCTTGCCCGGCGTCAATACG
GGATAATACCGCGCCACATAGCAGAACTTTAAAAGTGCTCATCATTGGAAAACGTTCTTCGGGGCGAAAA
CTCTCAAGGATCTTACCGCTGTTGAGATCCAGTTCGATGTAACCCACTCGTGCACCCAACTGATCTTCAG
CATCTTTTACTTTCACCAGCGTTTCTGGGTGAGCAAAAACAGGAAGGCAAAATGCCGCAAAAAAGGGAAT
AAGGGCGACACGGAAATGTTGAATACTCATACTCTTCCTTTTTCAATATTATTGAAGCATTTATCAGGGT
TATTGTCTCATGAGCGGATACATATTTGAATGTATTTAGAAAAATAAACAAATAGGGGTTCCGCGCACAT
TTCCCCGAAAAGTGCCACCTGACGTCGACGGATCGGGAGATCTCCCGATC
